>Addgene plasmid #26159 | pMV306hsp+Lux | depositor full sequence | sequence record 12287 | Author sequence
GCTAGAGCCGTGAACGACAGGGCGAACGCCAGCCCGCCGACGGCGAGGGTTCCGACCGCTGCAACTCCCG
GTGCAACCTTGTCCCGGTCTATTCTCTTCACTGCACCAGCTCCAATCTGGTGTGAATGCCCCTCGTCTGT
TCGCGCAGGCGGGGGGCTCTATTCGTTTGTCAGCATCGAAAGTAGCCAGATCAGGGATGCGTTGCAACCG
CGTATGCCCAGGTCAGAAGAGTCGCACAAGAGTTGCAGACCCCTGGAAAGAAAAATGGCCAGAGGGCGAA
AACACCCTCTGACCAGCGGAGCGGGCGACGGGAATCGAACCCGCGTAGCTAGTTTGGAAGAATGGGTGTC
TGCCGACCACATATATGGGCCGGTCAAGATAGGTTTTTACCCCCTCTCGGCTGCATCCTCTAAGTGGAAA
GAAATTGCAGGTCGTAGAAGCGCGTTGAAGCCTGAGAGTTGCACAGGAGTTGCAACCCGGTAGCCTTGTT
CACGACGAGAGGAGACCTAGTTGGCACGTCGCGGATGGGGATCGCTGAAGACTCAGCGCAGCGGGAGGAT
CCAAGCCTCATACGTCAACCCGCAGGACGGTGTGAGGTACTACGCGCTGCAGACCTACGACAACAAGATG
GACGCCGAAGCCTGGCTCGCGGGCGAGAAGCGGCTCATCGAGATGGAGACCTGGACCCCTCCACAGGACC
GGGCGAAGAAGGCAGCCGCCAGCGCCATCACGCTGGAGGAGTACACCCGGAAGTGGCTCGTGGAGCGCGA
CCTCGCAGACGGCACCAGGGATCTGTACAGCGGGCACGCGGAGCGCCGCATCTACCCGGTGCTAGGTGAA
GTGGCGGTCACAGAGATGACGCCAGCTCTGGTGCGTGCGTGGTGGGCCGGGATGGGTAGGAAGCACCCGA
CTGCCCGCCGGCATGCCTACAACGTCCTCCGGGCGGTGATGAACACAGCGGTCGAGGACAAGCTGATCGC
AGAGAACCCGTGCCGGATCGAGCAGAAGGCAGCCGATGAGCGCGACGTAGAGGCGCTGACGCCTGAGGAG
CTGGACATCGTCGCCGCTGAGATCTTCGAGCACTACCGGATCGCGGCATACATCCTGGCGTGGACGAGCC
TCCGGTTCGGAGAGCTGATCGAGCTTCGCCGCAAGGACATCGTGGACGACGGCATGACGATGAAGCTCCG
GGTGCGCCGTGGCGCTTCCCGCGTGGGGAACAAGATCGTCGTTGGCAACGCCAAGACCGTCCGGTCGAAG
CGTCCTGTGACGGTTCCGCCTCACGTCGCGGAGATGATCCGAGCGCACATGAAGGACCGTACGAAGATGA
ACAAGGGCCCCGAGGCATTCCTGGTGACCACGACGCAGGGCAACCGGCTGTCGAAGTCCGCGTTCACCAA
GTCGCTGAAGCGTGGCTACGCCAAGATCGGTCGGCCGGAACTCCGCATCCACGACCTCCGCGCTGTCGGC
GCTACGTTCGCCGCTCAGGCAGGTGCGACGACCAAGGAGCTGATGGCCCGTCTCGGTCACACGACTCCTA
GGATGGCGATGAAGTACCAGATGGCGTCTGAGGCCCGCGACGAGGCTATCGCTGAGGCGATGTCCAAGCT
GGCCAAGACCTCCTGAAACGCAAAAAGCCCCCCTCCCAAGGACACTGAGTCCTAAAGAGGGGGGTTTCTT
GTCAGTACGCGAAGAACCACGCCTGGCCGCGAGCGCCAGCACCGCCGCTCTGTGCGGAGACCTGGGCACC
AGCCCCGCCGCCGCCAGGAGCATTGCCGTTCCCGCCAGCTAGCAACAAAGCGACGTTGTGTCTCAAAATC
TCTGATGTTACATTGCACAAGATAAAAATATATCATCATGAACAATAAAACTGTCTGCTTACATAAACAG
TAATACAAGGGGTGTTATGAGCCATATTCAACGGGAAACGTCTTGCTCGAGGCCGCGATTAAATTCCAAC
ATGGATGCTGATTTATATGGGTATAAATGGGCTCGCGATAATGTCGGGCAATCAGGTGCGACAATCTATC
GCTTGTATGGGAAGCCCCATGCGCCAGAGTTGTTTCTGAAACATGGCAAAGGTAGCGTTGCCAATGATGT
TACAGATGAGATGGTCAGACTAAACTGGCTGACGGAATTTATGCCTCTTCCGACCATCAAGCATTTTATC
CGTACTCCTGATGATGCATGGTTACTCACCACTGCGATCCCCGGGAAAACAGCATTCCAGGTATTAGAAG
AATATCCTGATTCAGGTGAAAATATTGTTGATGCGCTGGCAGTGTTCCTGCGCCGGTTGCATTCGATTCC
TGTTTGTAATTGTCCTTTTAACAGCGATCGCGTATTTCGTCTCGCTCAGGCGCAATCACGAATGAATAAC
GGTTTGGTTGATGCGAGTGATTTTGATGACGAGCGTAATGGCTGGCCTGTTGAACAAGTCTGGAAAGAAA
TGCATAATCTTTTGCCATTCTCACCGGATTCAGTCGTCACTCATGGTGATTTCTCACTTGATAACCTTAT
TTTTGACGAGGGGAAATTAATAGGTTGTATTGATGTTGGACGAGTCGGAATCGCAGACCGATACCAGGAT
CTTGCCATCCTATGGAACTGCCTCGGTGAGTTTTCTCCTTCATTACAGAAACGGCTTTTTCAAAAATATG
GTATTGATAATCCTGATATGAATAAATTGCAGTTTCATTTGATGCTCGATGAGTTTTTCTAATCAGAATT
GGTTAATTGGTTGTAACACTGGCAGAGCATTACGCTGACTTGACGGGACGGCGGCTTTGTTGAATAAATC
GAACTTTTGCTGAGTTGAAGGATCAGATCACGCATCTTCCCGACAACGCAGACCGTTCCGTGGCAAAGCA
AAAGTTCAAAATCACCAACTGGTCCACCTACAACAAAGCTCTCATCAACCGTGGCTCCCTCACTTTCTGG
CTGGATGATGGGGCGATTCAGGCCTGGTATGAGTCAGCAACACCTTCTTCACGAGGCAGACCTCACTAGT
TCCACTGAGCGTCAGACCCCGTAGAAAAGATCAAAGGATCTTCTTGAGATCCTTTTTTTCTGCGCGTAAT
CTGCTGCTTGCAAACAAAAAAACCACCGCTACCAGCGGTGGTTTGTTTGCCGGATCAAGAGCTACCAACT
CTTTTTCCGAAGGTAACTGGCTTCAGCAGAGCGCAGATACCAAATACTGTCCTTCTAGTGTAGCCGTAGT
TAGGCCACCACTTCAAGAACTCTGTAGCACCGCCTACATACCTCGCTCTGCTAATCCTGTTACCAGTGGC
TGCTGCCAGTGGCGATAAGTCGTGTCTTACCGGGTTGGACTCAAGACGATAGTTACCGGATAAGGCGCAG
CGGTCGGGCTGAACGGGGGGTTCGTGCACACAGCCCAGCTTGGAGCGAACGACCTACACCGAACTGAGAT
ACCTACAGCGTGAGCATTGAGAAAGCGCCACGCTTCCCGAAGGGAGAAAGGCGGACAGGTATCCGGTAAG
CGGCAGGGTCGGAACAGGAGAGCGCACGAGGGAGCTTCCAGGGGGAAACGCCTGGTATCTTTATAGTCCT
GTCGGGTTTCGCCACCTCTGACTTGAGCGTCGATTTTTGTGATGCTCGTCAGGGGGGCGGAGCCTATGGA
AAAACGCCAGCAACGCGGCCTTTTTACGGTTCCTGGCCTTTTGCTGGCCTTTTGCTCACATGTTCTTTCC
TGCGTTATCCCCTGATTCTGTGGATAACCGTATTACCGCCTTTGAGTGAGCTGATACCGCTCGCCGCAGC
CGAACGACCGAGCGCAACGCGTGCGGCCGCTCTAGAGGTGACCACAACGACGCGCCCGCTTTGATCGGGG
ACGTCTGCGGCCGACCATTTACGGGTCTTGTTGTCGTTGGCGGTCATGGGCCGAACATACTCACCCGGAT
CGGAGGGCCGAGGACAAGGTCGAACGAGGGGCATGACCCGGTGCGGGGCTTCTTGCACTCGGCATAGGCG
AGTGCTAAGAATAACGTTGGCACTCGCGACCGGTGAGTCGTAGGTCGGGACGGTGAGGCCAGGCCCGTCG
TCGCAGCGAGTGGCAGCGAGGACAACTTGAGCCGTCCGTCGCGGGCACTGCGCCCGGCCAGCGTAAGTAG
CGGGGTTGCCGTCACCCGGTGACCCCCGGTTTCATCCCCGATCCGGAGGAATCACTTCGCAATGGCCAAG
ACAATTGCGGATCCCCCGGGCTGCAGGAATTCGAATGGCCATGGGACGTCGACCTGAGGTAATTATAACC
CGGGCCCTATATATGGATCCAATTGCAATGATCGTCGACAGGAGGACTCTATGAAATTTGGAAACTTTTT
GCTTACATACCAACCTCCCCAATTTTCTCAAACAGAGGTAATGAAACGTTTGGTTAAATTAGGTCGCATC
TCTGAGGAGTGTGGTTTTGATACCGTATGGTTACTGGAGCATCATTTCACGGAGTTTGGTTTGCTTGGTA
ACCCTTATGTCGCTGCTGCATATTTACTTGGCGCGACTAAAAAATTGAATGTAGGAACTGCCGCTATTGT
TCTTCCCACAGCCCATCCAGTACGCCAACTTGAAGATGTGAATTTATTGGATCAAATGTCAAAAGGACGA
TTTCGGTTTGGTATTTGCCGAGGGCTTTACAACAAGGACTTTCGCGTATTCGGCACAGATATGAATAACA
GTCGCGCCTTAGCGGAATGCTGGTACGGGCTGATAAAGAATGGCATGACAGAGGGATATATGGAAGCTGA
TAATGAACATATCAAGTTCCATAAGGTAAAAGTAAACCCCGCGGCGTATAGCAGAGGTGGCGCACCGGTT
TATGTGGTGGCTGAATCAGCTTCGACGACTGAGTGGGCTGCTCAATTTGGCCTACCGATGATATTAAGTT
GGATTATAAATACTAACGAAAAGAAAGCACAACTTGAGCTTTATAATGAAGTGGCTCAAGAATATGGGCA
CGATATTCATAATATCGACCATTGCTTATCATATATAACATCTGTAGATCATGACTCAATTAAAGCGAAA
GAGATTTGCCGGAAATTTCTGGGGCATTGGTATGATTCTTATGTGAATGCTACGACTATTTTTGATGATT
CAGACCAAACAAGAGGTTATGATTTCAATAAAGGGCAGTGGCGTGACTTTGTATTAAAAGGACATAAAGA
TACTAATCGCCGTATTGATTACAGTTACGAAATCAATCCCGTGGGAACGCCGCAGGAATGTATTGACATA
ATTCAAAAAGACATTGATGCTACAGGAATATCAAATATTTGTTGTGGATTTGAAGCTAATGGAACAGTAG
ACGAAATTATTGCTTCCATGAAGCTCTTCCAGTCTGATGTCATGCCATTTCTTAAAGAAAAACAACGTTC
GCTATTATATTAGCTAAGGAGAAAGAAATGAAATTTGGATTGTTCTTCCTTAACTTCATCAATTCAACAA
CTGTTCAAGAACAAAGTATAGTTCGCATGCAGGAAATAACGGAGTATGTTGATAAGTTGAATTTTGAACA
GATTTTAGTGTATGAAAATCATTTTTCAGATAATGGTGTTGTCGGCGCTCCTCTGACTGTTTCTGGTTTT
CTGCTCGGTTTAACAGAGAAAATTAAAATTGGTTCATTAAATCACATCATTACAACTCATCATCCTGTCG
CCATAGCGGAGGAAGCTTGCTTATTGGATCAGTTAAGTGAAGGGAGATTTATTTTAGGGTTTAGTGATTG
CGAAAAAAAAGATGAAATGCATTTTTTTAATCGCCCGGTTGAATATCAACAGCAACTATTTGAAGAGTGT
TATGAAATCATTAACGATGCTTTAACAACAGGCTATTGTAATCCAGATAACGATTTTTATAGCTTCCCTA
AAATATCTGTAAATCCCCATGCTTATACGCCAGGCGGACCTCGGAAATATGTAACAGCAACCAGTCATCA
TATTGTTGAGTGGGCGGCCAAAAAAGGTATTCCTCTCATCTTTAAGTGGGATGATTCTAATGATGTTAGA
TATGAATATGCTGAAAGATATAAAGCCGTTGCGGATAAATATGACGTTGACCTATCAGAGATAGACCATC
AGTTAATGATATTAGTTAACTATAACGAAGATAGTAATAAAGCTAAACAAGAGACGCGTGCATTTATTAG
TGATTATGTTCTTGAAATGCACCCTAATGAAAATTTCGAAAATAAACTTGAAGAAATAATTGCAGAAAAC
GCTGTCGGAAATTATACGGAGTGTATAACTGCGGCTAAGTTGGCAATTGAAAAGTGTGGTGCGAAAAGTG
TATTGCTGTCCTTTGAACCAATGAATGATTTGATGAGCCAAAAAAATGTAATCAATATTGTTGATGATAA
TATTAAGAAGTACCACATGAAATATACCTAATAGGTACCAGGAGGATGGCAAATATGACTAAAAAAATTT
CATTCATTATTAACGGCCAGGTTGAAATCTTTCCCGAAAGTGATGATTTAGTGCAATCCATTAATTTTGG
TGATAATAGTGTTTACCTGCCAATATTGAATGACTCTCATGTAAAAAACATTATTGATTGTAATGGAAAT
AACGAATTACGGTTGCATAACATTGTCAATTTTCTCTATACGGTAGGGCAAAGATGGAAAAATGAAGAAT
ACTCAAGACGCAGGACATACATTCGTGACTTAAAAAAATATATGGGATATTCAGAAGAAATGGCTAAGCT
AGAGGCCAATTGGATATCTATGATTTTATGTTCTAAAGGCGGCCTTTATGATGTTGTAGAAAATGAACTT
GGTTCTCGCCATATCATGGATGAATGGCTACCTCAGGATGAAAGTTATGTTCGGGCTTTTCCGAAAGGTA
AATCTGTACATCTGTTGGCAGGTAATGTTCCATTATCTGGGATCATGTCTATATTACGCGCAATTTTAAC
TAAGAATCAGTGTATTATAAAAACATCGTCAACCGATCCTTTTACCGCTAATGCATTAGCGTTAAGTTTT
ATTGATGTAGACCCTAATCATCCGATAACGCGCTCTTTATCTGTTATATATTGGCCCCACCAAGGTGATA
CATCACTCGCAAAAGAAATTATGCGACATGCGGATGTTATTGTCGCTTGGGGAGGGCCAGATGCGATTAA
TTGGGCGGTAGAGCATGCGCCATCTTATGCTGATGTGATTAAATTTGGTTCTAAAAAGAGTCTTTGCATT
ATCGATAATCCTGTTGATTTGACGTCCGCAGCGACAGGTGCGGCTCATGATGTTTGTTTTTACGATCAGC
GAGCTTGTTTTTCTGCCCAAAACATATATTACATGGGAAATCATTATGAGGAATTTAAGTTAGCGTTGAT
AGAAAAACTTAATCTATATGCGCATATATTACCGAATGCCAAAAAAGATTTTGATGAAAAGGCGGCCTAT
TCTTTAGTTCAAAAAGAAAGCTTGTTTGCTGGATTAAAAGTAGAGGTGGATATTCATCAACGTTGGATGA
TTATTGAGTCAAATGCAGGTGTGGAATTTAATCAACCACTTGGCAGATGTGTGTACCTTCATCACGTCGA
TAATATTGAGCAAATATTGCCTTATGTTCAAAAAAATAAGACGCAAACCATATCTATTTTTCCTTGGGAG
TCATCATTTAAATATCGAGATGCGTTAGCATTAAAAGGTGCGGAAAGGATTGTAGAAGCAGGAATGAATA
ACATATTTCGAGTTGGTGGATCTCATGACGGAATGAGACCGTTGCAACGATTAGTGACATATATTTCTCA
TGAAAGGCCATCTAACTATACGGCTAAGGATGTTGCGGTTGAAATAGAACAGACTCGATTCCTGGAAGAA
GATAAGTTCCTTGTATTTGTCCCATAATAGGTAAAAGTATGGAAAATGAATCAAAATATAAAACCATCGA
CCACGTTATTTGTGTTGAAGGAAATAAAAAAATTCATGTTTGGGAAACGCTGCCAGAAGAAAACAGCCCA
AAGAGAAAGAATGCCATTATTATTGCGTCTGGTTTTGCCCGCAGGATGGATCATTTTGCTGGTCTGGCGG
AATATTTATCGCGGAATGGATTTCATGTGATCCGCTATGATTCGCTTCACCACGTTGGATTGAGTTCAGG
GACAATTGATGAATTTACAATGTCTATAGGAAAGCAGAGCTTGTTAGCAGTGGTTGATTGGTTAACTACA
CGAAAAATAAATAACTTCGGTATGTTGGCTTCAAGCTTATCTGCGCGGATAGCTTATGCAAGCCTATCTG
AAATCAATGCTTCGTTTTTAATCACCGCAGTCGGTGTTGTTAACTTAAGATATTCTCTTGAAAGAGCTTT
AGGGTTTGATTATCTCAGTCTACCCATTAATGAATTGCCGGATAATCTAGATTTTGAAGGCCATAAATTG
GGTGCTGAAGTCTTTGCGAGAGATTGTCTTGATTTTGGTTGGGAAGATTTAGCTTCTACAATTAATAACA
TGATGTATCTTGATATACCGTTTATTGCTTTTACTGCAAATAACGATAATTGGGTCAAGCAAGATGAAGT
TATCACATTGTTATCAAATATTCGTAGTAATCGATGCAAGATATATTCTTTGTTAGGAAGTTCGCATGAC
TTGAGTGAAAATTTAGTGGTCCTGCGCAATTTTTATCAATCGGTTACGAAAGCCGCTATCGCGATGGATA
ATGATCATCTGGATATTGATGTTGATATTACTGAACCGTCATTTGAACATTTAACTATTGCGACAGTCAA
TGAACGCCGAATGAGAATTGAGATTGAAAATCAAGCAATTTCTCTGTCTTAAAGGATCCTGAGGAGGAAA
AACAGGTATGACTTCATATGTTGATAAACAAGAAATTACAGCAAGCTCAGAAATTGATGATTTGATTTTT
TCGAGCGATCCATTAGTGTGGTCTTACGACGAGCAGGAAAAAATCAGAAAGAAACTTGTGCTTGATGCAT
TTCGTAATCATTATAAACATTGTCGAGAATATCGTCACTACTGTCAGGCACACAAAGTAGATGACAATAT
TACGGAAATTGATGACATACCTGTATTCCCAACATCGGTTTTTAAGTTTACTCGCTTATTAACTTCTCAG
GAAAACGAGATTGAAAGTTGGTTTACCAGTAGCGGCACGAATGGTTTAAAAAGTCAGGTGGCGCGTGACA
GATTAAGTATTGAGAGACTCTTAGGCTCTGTGAGTTATGGCATGAAATATGTTGGTAGTTGGTTTGATCA
TCAAATAGAATTAGTCAATTTGGGACCAGATAGATTTAATGCTCATAATATTTGGTTTAAATATGTTATG
AGTTTGGTGGAATTGTTATATCCTACGACATTTACCGTAACAGAAGAACGAATAGATTTTGTTAAAACAT
TGAATAGTCTTGAACGAATAAAAAATCAAGGGAAAGATCTTTGTCTTATTGGTTCGCCATACTTTATTTA
TTTACTCTGCCATTATATGAAAGATAAAAAAATCTCATTTTCTGGAGATAAAAGCCTTTATATCATAACC
GGAGGCGGCTGGAAAAGTTACGAAAAAGAATCTCTGAAACGTGATGATTTCAATCATCTTTTATTTGATA
CTTTCAATCTCAGTGATATTAGTCAGATCCGAGATATATTTAATCAAGTTGAACTCAACACTTGTTTCTT
TGAGGATGAAATGCAGCGTAAACATGTTCCGCCGTGGGTATATGCGCGAGCGCTTGATCCTGAAACGTTG
AAACCTGTACCTGATGGAACGCCGGGGTTGATGAGTTATATGGATGCGTCAGCAACCAGTTATCCAGCAT
TTATTGTTACCGATGATGTCGGGATAATTAGCAGAGAATATGGTAAGTATCCCGGCGTGCTCGTTGAAAT
TTTACGTCGCGTCAATACGAGGACGCAGAAAGGGTGTGCTTTAAGCTTAACCGAAGCGTTTGATAGTTGA
TATCCTGCAATCAAGCTTATCGATGTCGACGTAGTTAACTAGCGTACGATCGACTGCCAGGCATCAAATA
AAACGAAAGGCTCAGTCGAAAGACTGGGCCTTTCGTTTTATCTGTTGTTTGTCCGGCCATCATGGCCGCG
GTGATCA
Features (pLannotate 1.2.2; 13 found; start..end, strand, type, name):
    511..1623    +  CDS            33: VINT_BPML5 - Also known as int. Protein inferred from homology: Swiss-Prot protein existence level 3. Integrase is necessary for integration of the phage into the host genome by site-specific recombination. From Mycobacterium phage L5 (Mycobacteriophage L5).
   1685..1789    -  CDS            32 (fragment): VG32_BPML5 - Protein predicted: Swiss-Prot protein existence level 4. From Mycobacterium phage L5 (Mycobacteriophage L5).
   1907..2722    +  CDS            KanR: aminoglycoside phosphotransferase; aph(3')-Ia; confers resistance to kanamycin in bacteria or G418 (Geneticin®) in eukaryotes
   2863..3006    +  CDS            TRA2_ECOLX (fragment): Protein predicted: Swiss-Prot protein existence level 4. Required for transposition of transposon Tn903. From Escherichia coli.
   3054..3642    +  rep_origin     ori: high-copy-number ColE1/pMB1/pBR322/pUC origin of replication
   4209..4234    +  misc_feature   MCS (fragment): pBluescript multiple cloning site
   4321..5403    +  CDS            LuxA: LuxA luciferase subunit; luxA; from the Photorhabdus luminescens bioluminescence operon
   5418..6401    +  CDS            LuxB: LuxB luciferase subunit; luxB; from the Photorhabdus luminescens bioluminescence operon
   6425..7867    +  CDS            LuxC: LuxC fatty acid reductase; luxC; from the Photorhabdus luminescens bioluminescence operon
   7879..8802    +  CDS            LuxD: LuxD acyltransferase; luxD; from the Photorhabdus luminescens bioluminescence operon
   8828..9940    +  CDS            LuxE: LuxE; luxE; from the Photorhabdus luminescens bioluminescence operon
  10005..10051   +  terminator     rrnB T1 terminator: transcription terminator T1 from the E. coli rrnB gene
  10084..98      -  CDS            34.1 (fragment) (across the origin): VG341_BPMD2 - Protein predicted: Swiss-Prot protein existence level 4. Putative excisionase. From Mycobacterium phage D29 (Mycobacteriophage D29).
