[The description below was written by a language model from this plasmid's Addgene catalogue record and pLannotate feature annotations shown in this document.]
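Description:
pMV306hsp+Lux is a bacterial expression plasmid built on the pMV306hsp backbone and designed as a bioluminescent reporter for mycobacteria. The roughly 10.1 kb construct carries a ColE1/pMB1-type origin for propagation in E. coli and a kanamycin resistance gene (aph(3')-Ia, with an adjacent Tn903-derived fragment) for selection. The feature annotation calls the origin high-copy, but the catalogue lists the plasmid as low copy. No mycobacterial replication origin is annotated. Instead, the backbone encodes the mycobacteriophage L5 integrase, flanked by fragments of neighbouring phage genes. This integrase mediates site-specific recombination into the host chromosome, so the plasmid is expected to act as an integrating rather than an episomal vector in mycobacteria. The phage attachment site itself is not annotated in the feature table.

The payload is the complete Photorhabdus luminescens bacterial luciferase operon, arranged as luxA, luxB, luxC, luxD and luxE and followed by the E. coli rrnB T1 transcription terminator. LuxA and LuxB form the luciferase, while LuxC, LuxD and LuxE synthesise its fatty aldehyde substrate, so expressing cells emit light without any added substrate. According to the record, a Gram-positive enhanced translation signal precedes luxA, luxC and luxE to improve expression. The operon was taken from an earlier lux vector and inserted by restriction cloning downstream of a short multiple cloning site remnant. The promoter is not annotated or explicitly stated, although the backbone name suggests an hsp-type promoter drives the operon. The depositors note that the lux operon sequence is theoretical, so there are a few differences from the verified sequence that do not affect function. The associated publication concerns optimising bioluminescent reporters for use with mycobacteria.
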