Addgene plasmid #26159: pMV306hsp+Lux
Depositing lab: Brian Robertson & Siouxsie Wiles. Depositing organization: Imperial College London. Publication: Optimisation of bioluminescent reporters for use with mycobacteria. Andreu N, Zelmer A, Fletcher T, Elkington PT, Ward TH, Ripoll J, Parish T, Bancroft GJ, Schaible U, Robertson BD, Wiles S. PLoS One. 2010 May 24;5(5):e10777. 10.1371/journal.pone.0010777 PubMed 20520722.
Backbone
  Vector backbone: pMV306hsp
  Backbone size w/o insert (bp): 4373
  Vector type: Bacterial Expression
Growth in bacteria
  Bacterial resistance: Kanamycin, 50 μg/mL
  Growth temperature: 37°C
  Growth strain: DH5alpha
  Copy number: Low Copy
Gene/Insert
  Gene/Insert name: Bacterial luciferase operon (alt name: LuxABCDE)
  Species: Photorhabdus luminescens
  Insert size (bp): 5722
  Mutation: It contains a gram-positive enhanced translation signal in front of luxA, luxC and luxE
  Cloning method: Restriction Enzyme; 5′ cloning site EcoRI (not destroyed); 3′ cloning site EcoRV (destroyed during cloning)
  Sequencing primers: 5′ agaataacgttggcactcgc
Resource information
  A portion of this plasmid was derived from a plasmid made by: Genes were cloned from vector pSB2025 obtained from Dr. Phil Hill at Nottingham University.
Terms and licenses: Academic/Nonprofit Terms; Industry Terms: Not Available to Industry
Depositor comments: The sequence of the Lux operon is theoretical. As such, there are a few differences between Addgene sequence and full plasmid sequence. These differences do not affect plasmid function. Qazi, S.N., et al., agr expression precedes escape of internalized Staphylococcus aureus from the host endosome. Infect Immun, 2001. 69(11): p. 7074-82.
How to cite: pMV306hsp+Lux was a gift from Brian Robertson & Siouxsie Wiles (Addgene plasmid # 26159 ; http://n2t.net/addgene:26159 ; RRID:Addgene_26159)
