>Addgene plasmid #26159 | pMV306hsp+Lux | addgene partial sequence | sequence record 32213 | 26159 with luxC-F (5' ggtgcggaaaggattgtaga 3')
TGGTGGATCTCATGACGGATGAGACCGTTGCAACGATTAGTGACATATATTTCTCATGAAAGGCCATCTA
ACTATACGGCTAAGGATGTTGCGGTTGAAATAGAACAGACTCGATTCCTGGAAGAAGATAAGTTCCTTGT
ATTTGTCCCATAATAGGTAAAAAGTATGGAAAATGAATCAAAATATAAAACCATCGACCACGTTATTTGT
GTTGAAGGAAATAAGAAAATTCATGTTTGGGAAACGCTGCCAGAAGAAAACAGCCCAAAGAGAAAGAATG
CCATTATTATTGCGTCTGGTTTTGCCCGCAGGATGGATCATTTTGCTGGTCTGGCGGAATATTTATCGCG
GAATGGATTTCATGTGATCCGCTATGATTCGCTTCACCACGTTGGATTGAGTTCAGGGACAATTGATGAA
TTTACAATGTCTATAGGAAAGCAGAGCTTGTTAGCAGTGGTTGATTGGTTAACTACACGAAAAATAAATA
ACTTCGGTATGTTGGCTTCAAGCTTATCTGCGCGGATAGCTTATGCAAGCCTATCTGAAATCAATGCTTC
GTTTTTAATCACCGCAGTCGGTGTTGTTAACTTAAGATATTCTCTTGAAAGAGCTTTAGGGTTTGATTAT
CTCTC
