>Addgene plasmid #26159 | pMV306hsp+Lux | addgene partial sequence | sequence record 32214 | 26159 with luxA-F (5' tggggcattggtatgattct 3')
GACCAAACAAGAGGTTATGATTTCAATAAAGGGCAGTGGCGTGACTTTGTATTAAAAGGACATAAAGATA
CTAATCGCCGTATTGATTACAGTTACGAAATCAATCCCGTGGGAACGCCGCAGGAATGTATTGACATAAT
TCAAAAAGACATTGATGCTACAGGAATATCAAATATTTGTTGTGGATTTGAAGCTAATGGAACAGTAGAC
GAAATTATTGCTTCCATGAAGCTCTTCCAGTCTGATGTCATGCCATTTCTTAAAGAAAAACAACGTTCGC
TATTATATTAGCTAAGGAGAAAGAAATGAAATTTGGATTGTTCTTCCTTAACTTCATCAATTCAACAACT
GTTCAAGAACAAAGTATAGTTCGCATGCAGGAAATAACGGAGTATGTTGATAAGTTGAATTTTGAACAGA
TTTTAGTGTATGAAAATCATTTTTCAGATAATGGTGTTGTCGGCGCTCCTCTGACTGTTTCTGGTTTTCT
GCTCGGTTTAACAGAGAAAATTAAAATTGGTTCATTAAATCACATCATTACAACTCATCATCCTGTCCGC
ATAGCGGAGGAAGCTTGCTTATTGGATCAGTTAAGTGAAGGGAGATTTATTTTAGGGTTTAGTGATTGCG
AAAAAAAAGATGAAATGCATTTTTTTAATCGCCCGGTTGAATATCAACAGCAACTATTTGAAGAGTGTTA
TGAAATCATTAACGATGCTTTAACAACAGGCTATTGTAATCCAGATAACGATTTTTATAGCTTCCCTAAA
ATATCTGTAAATCCCCATGCTTATACGCCAGGCGGACCTCGGAAATATGTAACAGCAACCAGTCATCATA
TTGTTGAGTGGGCGGCCAAAAAAGGTATTCCTCTCATCTTTAAGTGGGATGATTCTAATGATGTTAGATA
TGAATATGCTGAAAGA
