>Addgene plasmid #26159 | pMV306hsp+Lux | addgene partial sequence | sequence record 32215 | 26159 with pMV306-R (5' ctttcgatgctgacaaacga 3')
GGCATTCACACCAGATTGGAGCTGGTGCAGTGAAGAGAATAGACCGGGACAAGGTTGCACCGGGAGTTGC
AGCGGTCGGAACCCTCGCCGTCGGCGGGCTGGCGTTCGCCCTGTCGTTCACGGCTCTAGCTGATCACCGC
GGCCATGATGGCATAAAACGAAAGGCCCAGTCTTTCGACTGAGCCTTTCGTTTTATTTGATGCCTGGCAG
TCGATCGTACGCTAGTTAACTACGTCGACATCGATAAGCTTGATGGATATCAACTATCAAACGCTTCGGT
TAAGCTTAAAGCACACCCTTTCTGCGTCCTCGTATTGACGCGACGTAAAATTTCAACGAGCACGCCGGGA
TACTTACCATATTCTCTGCTAATTATCCCGACATCATCGGTAACAATAAATGCTGGATAACTGGTTGCTG
ACGCATCCATATAACTCATCAACCCCGGCGTTCCATCAGGTACAGGTTTCAACGTTTCAGGATCAAGCGC
TCGCGCATATACCCACGGCGGAACATGTTTACGCTGCATTTCATCCTCAAAGAAACAAGTGTTGAGTTCA
GCTTGATTAAATATATCTCGGATCTGACTAATATCACTGAGATTGAAAGTATCAAATAAAAGATGATTGA
AATCATCACGTTTCAGAGATTCTTTTTCGTAACTTTTCCAGCCGCCTCCGGTTATGATATAAAGGCTTTT
ATCTCCAGAAAATGAGATTTTTTTATCTTTCATATAATGGCAGAGTAAATAAATAAAGTATGGCGAACCA
ATAAGACAAAGATCTTTCCCTTGATTTTTTATTCGTTCAAGACTATTCAATGTTTTAACAAATCTATTCG
TTCT
