>Addgene plasmid #26159 | pMV306hsp+Lux | addgene partial sequence | sequence record 32216 | 26159 with pBR322ori-F
TTGAGCGTCGATTTTTGTGATGCTCGTCAGGGGGGCGGAGCCTATGGAAAAACGCCAGCAACGCGGCCTT
TTTACGGTTCCTGGCCTTTTGCTGGCCTTTTGCTCACATGTTCTTTCCTGCGTTATCCCCTGATTCTGTG
GATAACCGTATTACCGCCTTTGAGTGAGCTGATACCGCTCGCCGCAGCCGAACGACCGAGCGCAACGCGT
GCGGCCGCTCTAGACGGTGACCACAACGCGCCCGCTTTGATCGGGGACGTCTGCGGCCGACCATTTACGG
GTCTTGTTGTCGTTGGCGGTCATGGGCCGAACATACTCACCCGGATCGGAGGGCCGAGGACAAGGTCGAA
CGAGGGGCATGACCCGGTGCGGGGCTTCTTGCACTCGGCATAGGCGAGTGCTAAGAATAACGTTGGCACT
CGCGACCGGTGAGTGCTAGGTCGGGACGGTGAGGCCAGGCCCGTCGTCGCAGCGAGTGGCAGCGAGGACA
ACTTGAGCCGTCCGTCGCGGGCACTGCGCCCGGCCAGCGTAAGTAGCGGGGTTGCCGTCACCCGGTGACC
CCCGTTTCATCCCCGATCCGGAGGAATCACTTCGCAATGGCCAAGACAATTGCGGATCCCCCGGGCTGCA
GGAATTCGAATGGCCATGGGACGTCGACCTGAGGTAATTATAACCCGGGCCCTATATATGGATCCAATTC
GTCGACAGGAGGACTCTCTATGAAATTTGGAAACTTTTTGCTTACATACCAACCTCC
